Addgene plasmid #245142: pPOE025
Purpose: Expression plasmid with the constitutive Pcwp2 promoter driving expression of the C. difficile secA2 gene and adding a C-term 3xHA tag
Depositing lab: Robert Fagan. Depositing organization: University of Sheffield. Publication: A set of genetic tools for use in Clostridioides difficile and related species. Fisher H, de Lussy Kubisa L, Jakhmola A, Walker E, Kirk JA, Oatley P, Chaudhuri RR, Douce GR, Ormsby MJ, Fagan RP. Microbiology (Reading). 2026 Feb;172(2). doi: 10.1099/mic.0.001665. PubMed 41712450.
Backbone
  Vector backbone: pMTL960
  Backbone manufacturer: Nigel P Minton
  Vector type: Bacterial Expression
Growth in bacteria
  Bacterial resistance: Chloramphenicol, 25 μg/mL
  Growth temperature: 37°C
  Growth strain: DH5alpha
  Copy number: High Copy
Gene/Insert
  Gene/Insert name: Pcwp2-secA2-3xHA
  Species: Synthetic
  Promoter: Pcwp2
  Tag / fusion protein: 3 x HA (C terminal on insert)
  Cloning method: Restriction Enzyme; 5′ cloning site KpnI (unknown if destroyed); 3′ cloning site BamHI (unknown if destroyed)
Terms and licenses: Academic/Nonprofit Terms; Industry Terms: Not Available to Industry
How to cite: pPOE025 was a gift from Robert Fagan (Addgene plasmid # 245142 ; http://n2t.net/addgene:245142 ; RRID:Addgene_245142)
