[The description below was written by a language model from this plasmid's Addgene catalogue record and pLannotate feature annotations shown in this document.]
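Description:
pPOE025 is a bacterial expression plasmid built on the pMTL960 backbone, an E. coli–Clostridium shuttle-type vector, and is part of a set of genetic tools for Clostridioides difficile and related species. In E. coli it replicates at high copy from a ColE1/pUC-type origin and is selected with chloramphenicol through catP, the Clostridium perfringens chloramphenicol acetyltransferase gene. An incP oriT with the adjacent traJ gene and a fragment of traI allows the plasmid to be mobilised by conjugation from a suitable E. coli donor into a recipient. The annotated features end at about 6.1 kb of the 9.65 kb sequence. The remaining region is unannotated, so any Gram-positive replicon it may carry is not identified in the record.

The payload is the C. difficile secA2 gene, fused at its C terminus to three tandem HA epitope tags and cloned between KpnI and BamHI sites. SecA2 is the accessory ATPase motor of the Sec translocase, coupling ATP hydrolysis to the movement of polypeptides through the SecYEG channel. The HA tag permits antibody-based detection or pull-down of the protein.

The catalogue entry states that expression is driven by the constitutive Pcwp2 promoter, but this promoter is not annotated in the feature table. The table instead shows a tet operator immediately upstream of secA2 and a divergently oriented Tn10 tetR gene, an arrangement typical of a tetracycline-inducible system. The record does not explain this difference, so the promoter region is worth checking against the sequence before assuming either constitutive or inducible behaviour.
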