Features (pLannotate 1.2.2; 9 found; start..end, strand, type, name):
      1..589     +  rep_origin     ori: high-copy-number ColE1/pMB1/pBR322/pUC origin of replication
    952..1572    +  CDS            catP: CAT2_CLOPF - Protein inferred from homology: Swiss-Prot protein existence level 3. This enzyme is an effector of chloramphenicol resistance in bacteria. From Clostridium perfringens.
   1951..2060    +  oriT           oriT: incP origin of transfer
   2093..2464    +  CDS            traJ: oriT-recognizing protein; traJ
   2502..2597    +  CDS            traI (fragment): TRAI6_ECOLX - Experimental evidence at protein level: Swiss-Prot protein existence level 1. The initiation process of transfer DNA synthesis requires the interaction of at least three plasmid-specific components (TraH, I, and J) at the transfer origin resulting in the assembly of a specialised nucleoprotein complex - the relaxosome. Site- and strand-specific cleavage at the transfer origin is dependent on TraI and TraJ. From Escherichia coli.
   2814..2903    -  CDS            3xHA: three tandem HA epitope tags
   2913..5255    -  CDS            secA2: SECA2_CLOD6 - Experimental evidence at protein level: Swiss-Prot protein existence level 1. Part of the Sec protein translocase complex. Interacts with the SecYEG preprotein conducting channel. Has a central role in coupling the hydrolysis of ATP to the transfer of proteins into and across the cell membrane, serving as an ATP-driven molecular motor driving the stepwise translocation of polypeptide chains across the membrane. From Clostridioides difficile (strain 630) (Peptoclostridium difficile).
   5325..5343    -  protein_bind   tet operator: bacterial operator O1 for the tetR and tetA genes tetracycline repressor TetR
   5453..6076    +  CDS            TetR: tetracycline repressor TetR; tetR from transposon Tn10; TetR binds to the tetracycline operator tetO to inhibit transcription. This inhibition can be relieved by adding tetracycline or doxycycline.
>Addgene plasmid #245142 | pPOE025 | addgene full sequence | sequence record 494096 | Addgene NGS Result
TTGAGATCCTTTTTTTCTGCGCGTAATCTGCTGCTTGCAAACAAAAAAACCACCGCTACCAGCGGTGGTT
TGTTTGCCGGATCAAGAGCTACCAACTCTTTTTCCGAAGGTAACTGGCTTCAGCAGAGCGCAGATACCAA
ATACTGTTCTTCTAGTGTAGCCGTAGTTAGGCCACCACTTCAAGAACTCTGTAGCACCGCCTACATACCT
CGCTCTGCTAATCCTGTTACCAGTGGCTGCTGCCAGTGGCGATAAGTCGTGTCTTACCGGGTTGGACTCA
AGACGATAGTTACCGGATAAGGCGCAGCGGTCGGGCTGAACGGGGGGTTCGTGCACACAGCCCAGCTTGG
AGCGAACGACCTACACCGAACTGAGATACCTACAGCGTGAGCTATGAGAAAGCGCCACGCTTCCCGAAGG
GAGAAAGGCGGACAGGTATCCGGTAAGCGGCAGGGTCGGAACAGGAGAGCGCACGAGGGAGCTTCAAGGG
GGAAACGCCTGGTATCTTTATAGTCCTGTCGGGTTTCGCCACCTCTGACTTGAGCGTCGATTTTTGTGAT
GCTCGTCAGGGGGGCGGAGCCTATGGAAAAACGCCAGCAACGCGGCCTTTTTACGGTTCCTGGCCTTTTG
CTGGCCTTTTGCTCACATGTTCTTTCCTGCGTTATCCCCTGATTCTGTGGATAACCGTATTACCGCCTTT
GAGTGAGCTGATACCGCTCGCCGCAGCCGAACGACCGAGCGCAGCGAGTCAGTGAGCGAGGAAGCGGAAG
AGCGCTCGGCCGGGGATCGATCCCCGGGTACGTACCCGGCAGTTTTTCTTTTTCGGCAAGTGTTCAAGAA
GTTATTAAGTCGGGAGTGCAGTCGAAGTGGGCAAGTTGAAAAATTCACAAAAATGTGGTATAATATCTTT
GTTCATTAGAGCGATAAACTTGAATTTGAGAGGGAACTTAGATGGTATTTGAAAAAATTGATAAAAATAG
TTGGAACAGAAAAGAGTATTTTGACCACTACTTTGCAAGTGTACCTTGTACCTACAGCATGACCGTTAAA
GTGGATATCACACAAATAAAGGAAAAGGGAATGAAACTATATCCTGCAATGCTTTATTATATTGCAATGA
TTGTAAACCGCCATTCAGAGTTTAGGACGGCAATCAATCAAGATGGTGAATTGGGGATATATGATGAGAT
GATACCAAGCTATACAATATTTCACAATGATACTGAAACATTTTCCAGCCTTTGGACTGAGTGTAAGTCT
GACTTTAAATCATTTTTAGCAGATTATGAAAGTGATACGCAACGGTATGGAAACAATCATAGAATGGAAG
GAAAGCCAAATGCTCCGGAAAACATTTTTAATGTATCTATGATACCGTGGTCAACCTTCGATGGCTTTAA
TCTGAATTTGCAGAAAGGATATGATTATTTGATTCCTATTTTTACTATGGGGAAATATTATAAAGAAGAT
AACAAAATTATACTTCCTTTGGCAATTCAAGTTCATCACGCAGTATGTGACGGATTTCACATTTGCCGTT
TTGTAAACGAATTGCAGGAATTGATAAATAGTTAACTTCAGGTTTGTCTGTAACTAAAAACAAGTATTTA
AGCAAAAACATCGTAGAAATACGGTGTTTTTTGTTACCCTAAAATCTACAATTTTATACATAACCACAGG
TTAGTACAAAGACCTTGTGTTTCTTTTTGAAAGGCTTAAAACAAGGATTTTTCCTTGATTTAAGCCCCGA
AAAGCAACACAACCAAGGTTTTAGTATCAATCTGTGGTTTTTATATTTTCAGAGACCGGTCAGATCTGCA
GAATTCGCCCTTCCTGCTTCGGGGTCATTATAGCGATTTTTTCGGTATATCCATCCTTTTTCGCACGATA
TACAGGATTTTGCCAAAGGGTTCGTGTAGACTTTCCTTGGTGTATCCAACGGCGTCAGCCGGGCAGGATA
GGTGAAGTAGGCCCACCCGCGAGCGGGTGTTCCTTCTTCACTGTCCCTTATTCGCACCTGGCGGTGCTCA
ACGGGAATCCTGCTCTGCGAGGCTGGCCGGCTACCGCCGGCGTAACAGATGAGGGCAAGCGGATGGCTGA
TGAAACCAAGCCAACCAGGAAGGGCAGCCCACCTATCAAGGTGTACTGCCTTCCAGACGAACGAAGAGCG
ATTGAGGAAAAGGCGGCGGCGGCCGGCATGAGCCTGTCGGCCTACCTGCTGGCCGTCGGCCAGGGCTACA
AAATCACGGGCGTCGTGGACTATGAGCACGTCCGCGAGCTGGCCCGCATCAATGGCGACCTGGGCCGCCT
GGGCGGCCTGCTGAAACTCTGGCTCACCGACGACCCGCGCACGGCGCGGTTCGGTGATGCCACGATCCTC
GCCCTGCTGGCGAAGATCGAAGAGAAGCAGGACGAGCTTGGCAAGGTCATGATGGGCGTGGTCCGCCCGA
GGGCAGAGCCATGACTTTTTTAGCCGCTAAAACGGCCGGGGGGTGCGCGTGATTGCCAAGCACGTCCCCA
TGCGCTCCATCAAGAAGAGCGACTTCGCGGAGCTGGTGAAGTACATCACCGACGAGCAAGGCAAGACCGA
TCCCCTACTACTGACAGCTTCCAAGGAGCTAAAGAGGTCCCTAGCGCAGCCTAAGGGCGAATTCCAGCAC
ACTGGCATCTTTTTATTTAGGGATTTCTCACATAAAATAGAGGCTATTTATAGCCTCTATTTTATTTTAT
ATTTATTTTAAATAAAAAAGACTTCTCATGAGAGAAGCCTTTTTCTATTTAAAGTTTTATTAAAACTTAT
AGGATCCTTACGGAGCGTAATCTGGAACGTCATATGGATAGGATCCTGCATAGTCCGGGACGTCATAGGG
ATAGCCCGCATAGTCAGGAACATCGTATGGGTAAACCTCGAGGTTAAATTTATATAAGTATTGCACTGTT
GCTTCCCTTATATTTTTATTTAAAGCTTCAAACATGTCATATCCTTCTAAAGCATATTCCTTAAATGGGT
CTTTTTGAGCATAAGATTTAAGACCTATATACTGTTTTAACTGTTCCATAGCATCTATATGATCTATCCA
GTATTGATCAACCACTTTTAAAAGTACTGTTTTTTCTAACTCTGCAACCTTATCAATACCAAGCATCATC
TTTTTCAAGTCATAAACTCTTTTTGAAATTTCATATGTGCTATCAATTATCTCTTGGACACTTTTTTTAT
CTACACCAGGTATTAGTAATGTATCTGCTGGCATAAATGTACTATATAAATGTTTAAAATATCCATAATA
ATCTCTTTTTCTTCCAATTAAATAAGTTTCTCCTGCTTCTTGTATGATGTCTTTAACCATTTTTTGAATA
TCTTCTTGTATATCTTCATCATTTAACACTTTATTTCTTTCATTATATATAACTTTTCTTTGCTCATTAA
TAGTATCATCATATTTAAGAACATTTTTTCTTATTTCAAAATTTTTACCTTCTACACCTTTTTGCGCTCT
TTCTATAGCTCTTGTAAGTGCTTTACTTTCAATAGCCGTATTTTCGTTTGAACTTGTTCTCTTCATAAGT
TTCTCTATAGTTTTTCCACCATAAAGCTTTATTACATCATCTTCAAGACTTACAAAGAATCTTGATGTAC
CTGGGTCTCCTTGACGACCAGAACGCCCTCTAAGCTGATTATCAATTCTTCTTGATTCGTGTCTTTCTGT
TCCTATAACATAAAGTCCACCTAAATCTTTAACTTCTTGTTCTTCTTCTTTATCTCCTGCACCTAGAGAA
ATATCTGTTCCTCTACCTGCCATATTTGTAGCAATCGTTATAGCATCTAATTTACCGGCTTTAGAAATTA
TCTCTGCCTCTTTATCATGTTGTTTAGCATTTAAGACTTGATGCTTAATACCTTGTTTTTTAAGCATTTT
AGACAGCTTCTCAGATTTTTCAACAGAAACTGTTCCCACAAGTATTGGCTGTCTAGTCTTATGTATCCTT
ATTATTTCTTCTACAACAGCACTATACTTTTCTTCTTCTGTTTTAAATACCTTATCATGTAAATCAGCTC
TAATAACTGGTCTATTAGTTGGTATTTGGACAACATTTAATTTATAGATTGACTCAAATTCCCCTTCTTC
TGTCTTTGCAGTACCAGTCATACCAGAAAGTTTTTCATATAGTCTGAAGAAATTTTGATAAGTCACAGTA
GCCATAGTTTTAGATTCATTCTTTATCTCAACACCTTCTTTTGCTTCTATAGCTTGGTGAAGTCCATCTG
TATATCTTCTACCATCCATTACTCTTCCTGTAAATTCGTCAACTATCATTACTTCTCCATTTGAAATAAC
ATAGTCAACATCTTTTTCCATAAGCTTATGACCTCTTAAAGCTTGATTTATATGATGATATAATTCTATG
TTCTTTATATCAGTAAGGTTTGTTATACCAAAAAATGACTCAGCTTTACTTATACCACTTGCTGTTAATG
CTATAGTTTTATCTTTTCTGTCCAGCTCAAAGTCTTCTTCTTTAACAGTTTTTACAAAGCTATTTGCTAA
CTCATAAAGTTTTAAATCTTCATCACCATCTCCTGCAATAATAAGTGGAGTTCTGGCTTCATCTATTAAT
ATTGAGTCAACTTCATCTACTATAGCAAAATTTAGTTCCCTTTGTACTTTATGAGATAAATCTGGCACCA
TATTATCTCTTAAATAATCAAATCCAAATTCACTATTTGTACCATAAGTTATATCACATTTATATTGTTG
TTTTCTTATATTTGGGTCTTGGTTAGATATAATTACTCCTACTGTCATTCCAAGAGATTCATAAACTGGG
CTCATAAGCTCCTTATCACGTTCTGCCAGGTAATCATTTACTGTGATTACATGTACACCCTTACCTGTAA
GGGCATTTAAATATACTGGTGCTACTTCAACTAGAGTTTTACCTTCACCAGTTTTCATCTCTGCTATCTT
TCCTTGATGTATTACTATTCCACCAATTAATTGAACTCTATATTGACGCATTCCCAATTTTCTTTTTGAT
ACTTCTCTTACTACAGCAAATGCTTCTGGAAGTATATCATCTAAGGTTTCACCTTTTTTAAGTCTATTTT
TAAATATAGCTGTCATGTCTTTTAGTTCTTCATATGATAGATTTTTCATACTATCTTCTAATGCATCTAT
TTTATCTACTATAACATTCAATTTCTTTATTTCTTGCTCATCTGCTTTGTCAAGTATCGAATCTATAACT
GACATATAAGTACCTCCTTTTCTATTGTCCGAGCTCAGATCTGTTAACGCTACGATCAAGCTTATTTTAA
TTATACTCTATCAATGATAGAGTGTCAATATTTTTTTTAGTTTTTCATGAAGTCCAGGGCATCGAAATAA
AAAACTAGTTTGACAAATAACTCTATCAATGATATAATGTCAACAAAAAGGAGGAATTAATGATGTCTAG
ATTAGATAAAAGTAAAGTGATTAACAGCGCATTAGAGCTGCTTAATGAGGTCGGAATCGAAGGTTTAACA
ACCCGTAAACTCGCCCAGAAGCTAGGTGTAGAGCAGCCTACATTGTATTGGCATGTAAAAAATAAGCGGG
CTTTGCTCGACGCCTTAGCCATTGAGATGTTAGATAGGCACCATACTCACTTTTGCCCTTTAGAAGGGGA
AAGCTGGCAAGATTTTTTACGTAATAACGCTAAAAGTTTTAGATGTGCTTTACTAAGTCATCGCGATGGA
GCAAAAGTACATTTAGGTACACGGCCTACAGAAAAACAGTATGAAACTCTCGAAAATCAATTAGCCTTTT
TATGCCAACAAGGTTTTTCACTAGAGAATGCATTATATGCACTCAGCGCTGTGGGGCATTTTACTTTAGG
TTGCGTATTGGAAGATCAAGAGCATCAAGTCGCTAAAGAAGAAAGGGAAACACCTACTACTGATAGTATG
CCGCCATTATTACGACAAGCTATCGAATTATTTGATCACCAAGGTGCAGAGCCAGCCTTCTTATTCGGCC
TTGAATTGATCATATGCGGATTAGAAAAACAACTTAAATGTGAAAGTGGGTCTTAAGGTACCATAAAAAT
AAGAAGCCTGCAAATGCAGGCTTCTTATTTTTATGCTAGCTTGATGCAGAATTCGCCCTTAAGTCTAAAA
ATTAGGGGAGATGTAAGGATTTGGGAAAAATAGAAGATGTTATAATCATAAATATGGTATTCGTAGGCTT
AAAGTCAAAAAGGAGGTGAAATATAAATAGATTTTTAGCTAAATTAAGTAAGAAATAGGAGGAGATTTAT
TGAACAAAAAATTAGAAAAACCATTTGTATATAAGAGAGAGTACGATTTGACTGGATATGATGTTGAAAT
TTTACAAAAATATGAGTTAGAACAAGCAATATATGTTTATGTTGGGAGTAGTTGTGCATATAACATGAGA
GCTAGAAGTAGTAAATGGAGATACCATATAAGAACAAATAATAAGTCTATATGTTGTAACATTAAAAATT
TTATACATAACTTGGAATTGTTTTATAAAATGGAATTAAAGTTGTCAGATAATATTATTAATGATAAGCT
ATACTATAGCAATATAGCAGAGTTTGAAGAATTTGAAACACTAGAAAAAGCTAGAGAGGTAGAAAGTACT
ATTATAAGTCAATATCAATTTTTAGATTCTATAAATCATATGTTAAAACAAAAAATAATTTTATTGAGTA
ATAAGGATAGTGTGTTAAACATAACTAAAAATGGAAATACAAATTATTTGAAAGTAAAAAATAAATACAT
AGAAAAACATAAGAACAAGCCAATAATGAGATACCATATCAACTGTCAATTCAATACAGATGGAAGTGTC
AAAAGTATTACACAGGAGTTTGAACCAATATTGGAATTAAACAAAAAAAATACCCTAAGCCGACCAAGCA
GAGTATTTTTAAAATAATATTTTAAGATAACAACAAAATGAGATAATACTACTAGACAATGACAACTCAA
CTACCAATTGAGTTTATGGAGCTACCAACTCCAATATCGGTCTAACTGATTAAGTATCTGTAGTTATATA
ATAATATTGCTATCAATTTTAGCATCTTAACAATATTATTATACATACTAAGCTAAAATTATTCAATAGT
TGTAAAAGTTGATTAGTCAATAAGTATATATTTAATGTAGTGTTATCTCTTAAAAAAACTAGATAAGGAG
ATAATAAATATATGGAACAATTAGATTCAAAATATAAGTTGAAAAAATTTCTAATGGCAGTATTTAGAGA
TGGTATAGGACAAGGAAATAATCTTATTGATAATGAATATGTTAGAGTATTTCAAAATAATAAAAGTAAT
AGTAAACAATTAGAACTCGGAGAAGAATTTAAAGAATATAGTAAAACAACTTTTTTTAAAAATATAGATG
ATATAGTAGAATTTACCTTCGCAAAAAATATTTATTATGAAAATACATTTTTTAACCTATGTACAACTGA
TGGAAAAGCAGGAACCAATGAAAACTTAATAAATAGATATGCATTAGGATTTGATTTTGACAAAAAAGAA
TTAGGACAAGGTTTTAATTATAAAGATATAATTAATTTATTTACTAAGATAGGATTACATTATCATATCC
TAGTTGATAGTGGAAATGGATTCCATGTTTATGTGCTAATTAATAAAACTAATAACATTAAGTTAGTATC
AGAAGTTACAAATACATTAATAAATAAATTGGGTGCAGATAAACAAGCAAATTTATCTACTCAAGTATTA
AGAGTACCTTATACATATAATATTAAAAATACTACTAAACAAGTAAAAATAATACACCAAGACAAAAATA
TATATAGATATGACATAGAAAAGTTAGCTAAAAAATATTGCAAAGATGTAAAAACAGTAGGTAATACTAA
TACAAAATATATATTAGATAGTAAGCTACCAAATTGTATAGTAGATATTTTAAAAAATGGTAGTAAAGAT
GGACATAAAAACCTAGATTTGCAAAAAATAGTTGTGACTTTAAGATTGAGGAATAAAAGTTTAAGTCAAG
TAATATCCGTTGCTAGAGAATGGAACTATATATCACAAAATAGTCTTTCAAATAGTGAGCTAGAATATCA
AGTCAAGTATATGTATGAGAAGCTTAAAACGGTTAATTTTGGTTGTACAGGTTGTGAGTTTAATAGTGAT
TGTTGGAATAAAATAGAATCAGATTTTATATATAGTGATGAAGATACTTTGTTCAATATGCCACATAAGC
ACTCAAAGGATTTGAAATATAAGAATAGGAAAGGGGTTAAAATAATGACTGGTAATCAATTGTTTATCTA
TAATGTGTTACTTAACAATAAAGATAGAGAATTAAACATAGACGATATAATGGAGCTGATAACCTATAAA
CGTAAGAAGAAAGTTAAAAACATTGTTATGAGTGAAAAGACATTAAGAGAAACATTAAAAGAACTTCAAC
ATAATGATTATATTACAAAAACAAAAGGTGTTACAAAGCTAGGAATAAAAGATACATACAATGTAAAAGA
AGTTAGATGTAATATAGATAAACAATATACTATTAGTTACTTTGTTACCATGGCAGTAATTTGGGGAATA
ATTTCAACTGAAGAATTAAGATTATATACTCATATGAGATATAAGCAAGATTTATTGGTCAAAGATGATA
AAATAAAAGGAAATATATTAAGAATTAATCAAGAGGAATTAGCAAAAGATTTAGGAGTAACACAGCAAAG
AATTTCAAATATGATAGAATCTTTATTAGATACTAAAATTTTAGATGTATGGGAAACTAAAATAAATGAT
AGAGGATTTATGTACTATACATATAGATTAAACAAGTAGATTTTTGATAGGATTAGAATTGATTTTCTAG
TCCTATTTTTATGCAAAAAAACTAATTAATAAAAATTTCTTTTGGTAAAATAATTGTACGAGAATTGCAA
AAAAAAAATGGCATCAAAGTATTGAAATTAAGCCGTTTTAAAAATTTCTTTTGGTAAAATAATTGTACAT
ATATATGTAGTATATATATATATGTTTTTTAGAGAATGTATAACTAGAATATAGAGCTAGAATATAGAGA
ATGTATAACTAGAATATAGAGCTAGAATATAGAGAATGTATAACTAGAATATAGAGCTAGAATATAGAGA
ATGTATAACTAGAATATAGAGCTAGAATATAGAGAATGTATAACTAGAATATAGAGCTAGAATATAGAGA
ATGTATAACTAGAATATAGAGCTAGAATATAGAGAATGTATAACTAGAATATAGAGCTAGAATCCTAATT
AGTAGGTGCTTTTTTAAAACAAGTTAAAAATCAAAAATAGTATTAGTAAGCATTGGAAATGCTAGATTCT
AAAATAGAAAAGTAAAAAATTGGTGCACTATCTAAACTTATCTATATCGCTTTTTCCGTCGTTTGGTTCT
CTAGTTACGATACAGGGGATATGCTTATATTGAGTTATAGTACTAATCAGTGCTTAATATAGTTAATAAA
ATTATAGTTACCATAGTTTAGTAACTATGATGTATGTTAGTTAGAAACTTGCATTTCATGACCAAAATCC
CTTAACGTGAGTTTTCGTTCCACTGAGCGTCAGACCCCGTAGAAAAGATCAAAGGATCTTC
